>Addgene plasmid #15173 | pCS6/U6 | addgene partial sequence | sequence record 21682 | RCAS-F 5'-ACATGGGTGGTGGTATAGCGCTTGCG-3'
TGGTACCGGTCGTAAACGACGGCCAGTGAGCGCGCGTAATACGACTCACTATAGGGCGAATTGGGTACCC
GCTCTAGAACTAGTGGATCCGACGCCGCCATCTCTAGGCCCGCGCCGGCCCCCTCGCACAGACTTGTGGG
AGAAGCTCGGCTACTCCCCTGCCCCGGTTAATTTGCATATAATATTTCCTAGTAACTATAGAGGCTTAAT
GTGCGATAAAAGACAGATAATCTGTTCTTTTTAATACTAGCTACATTTTACATGATAGGCTTGGATTTCT
ATAAGAGATACAAATACTAAATTATTATTTTAAAAAACAGCACAAAAGGAAACTCACCCTAACTGTAAAG
TAATTGTGTGTTTTGAGACTATAAATATCCCTTGGAGAAAAGCCTTGTTTGGGCCCCCCCTCGAGGTCGA
CGGTATCGATAAGCTTGATATCGAATTCCTGCAGCCCGGGGGATCCACTAGTTCTAGAGCGGCCGCCACC
GCGGTGGAGCTCCAGCTTTTGTTCCCTTTAGTGAGGGTTAATTGCGCGCTTGGCGTAATCATGGTCATAG
CTGTTTCCCGCGTACCCAGCTTTCTTGTACAAAGTGGTCCCTATAGTGAGTCGTATTATAAGCTAGGCAC
TGGCCGTCGTTTTACAACGTCGTGACTGGGAAACTGCTAGCTTGGGATCTTTGTGAGGAACCTTACTTCT
GTGGTGTGACATAATTGGACAAACTACCTACAG
