[The description below was written by a language model from this plasmid's Addgene catalogue record.]
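Description:
pCS6/U6 is an empty-backbone RNAi vector of roughly 5 kb, built on the pCMV-Sport6 mammalian expression plasmid with an added U6 promoter cassette. According to the depositor's notes, it was made by amplifying the U6 region of the pBS/U6 vector with M13 primers and ligating that product into pCMV-Sport6 that had been cut with Rsr II and Mlu I and blunted. It is maintained in E. coli as a high-copy plasmid under ampicillin selection. No feature table accompanies the record, so the origin of replication and the exact arrangement of elements remaining from the parent backbone are not stated. The listed sequencing primers, SP6 on the 5′ side and T3 on the 3′ side, indicate that these primer sites flank the cloning region.

The plasmid carries no insert. It is designed to receive short hairpin sequences by restriction-enzyme cloning downstream of the U6 promoter, an RNA polymerase III promoter commonly used to drive small, precisely defined transcripts such as shRNAs for gene knockdown. The depositor notes that the vector is compatible with the Gateway recombination system, so a completed U6-hairpin cassette can presumably be transferred by recombination into a destination vector rather than recloned. The associated publication describes an RCAS-based RNAi loss-of-function method for the developing chick retina, which suggests that pCS6/U6 serves as the intermediate hairpin-cloning vector in that workflow. The record itself does not spell out the transfer step or the species origin of the U6 promoter.
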