Addgene plasmid #15173: pCS6/U6
Purpose: (Empty Backbone)
Depositing lab: Connie Cepko. Depositing organization: Harvard Medical School. Publication: RCAS-RNAi: a loss-of-function method for the developing chick retina. Harpavat S, Cepko CL. BMC Dev Biol. 2006 Jan 22;6:2. doi: 10.1186/1471-213X-6-2. PubMed 16426460.
Backbone
  Vector backbone: pCMV Sport 6 with U6 promoter
  Backbone size (bp): 5000
  Vector type: Mammalian Expression, RNAi
Growth in bacteria
  Bacterial resistance: Ampicillin, 100 μg/mL
  Growth temperature: 37°C
  Growth strain: DH5alpha
  Copy number: High Copy
Gene/Insert
  Gene/Insert name: None
  Cloning method: Restriction Enzyme
  Sequencing primers: 5′ SP6; 3′ T3
Terms and licenses: Academic/Nonprofit Terms; Industry Terms: Not Available to Industry
Depositor comments: The pCS6/U6 vector was made by ligating an M13 PCR product from the pBS/U6 vector (from the Shi lab, Harvard Medical School) to a Rsr II-Mlu I blunted pCMV-Sport6 vector (Invitrogen). This vector is compatible with Invitrogen's Gateway system. See Author's Map for cloning information and the article for a protocol for cloning hairpins into this vector (in the article's supplementary material).
How to cite: pCS6/U6 was a gift from Connie Cepko (Addgene plasmid # 15173 ; http://n2t.net/addgene:15173 ; RRID:Addgene_15173)
